Addgene plasmid #226162: RNA-Protein Landing Pad
Purpose: Used to generate a landing pad in Flp-In cells containing promoters for protein and MS2-circRNA barcode expression
Depositing lab: Dustin Maly. Depositing organization: University of Washington. Publication: Multiplexed profiling of intracellular protein abundance, activity, interactions and druggability with LABEL-seq. Simon JJ, Fowler DM, Maly DJ. Nat Methods. 2024 Nov;21(11):2094-2106. doi: 10.1038/s41592-024-02456-7. Epub 2024 Oct 21. PubMed 39433876.
Backbone
  Vector backbone: Custom
  Vector type: Mammalian Expression, Synthetic Biology
  Selectable markers: Hygromycin ; AP1903
Growth in bacteria
  Bacterial resistance: Ampicillin, 100 μg/mL
  Growth temperature: 37°C
  Growth strain: DH5alpha
  Copy number: Unknown
Gene/Insert 1
  Gene/Insert name: mTagBFP2-P2A-iCasp9
  Species: Synthetic
  Insert size (bp): 2025
  Tag / fusion protein: HA (C terminal on insert)
Gene/Insert 2
  Gene/Insert name: Reverse tetracycline transactivator 3
  Species: Synthetic
  Insert size (bp): 705
Gene/Insert 3
  Gene/Insert name: Hygromycin-IRES-EGFP
  Insert size (bp): 2418
Terms and licenses: Academic/Nonprofit Terms; Industry Terms: Not Available to Industry
How to cite: RNA-Protein Landing Pad was a gift from Dustin Maly (Addgene plasmid # 226162 ; http://n2t.net/addgene:226162 ; RRID:Addgene_226162)
