[The description below was written by a language model from this plasmid's Addgene catalogue record and pLannotate feature annotations shown in this document.]
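Description:
RNA-Protein Landing Pad is a custom mammalian expression and synthetic-biology plasmid of about 10.3 kb, designed to install a landing pad in Flp-In cells that carries promoters for both protein expression and MS2-circRNA barcode expression. In bacteria it is maintained through a high-copy ColE1/pUC-type origin and selected with ampicillin via the β-lactamase gene. Fragments of an f1 origin, lac regulatory elements and a bom site remain from the parental backbone.

Integration relies on a single FRT site placed directly upstream of a hygromycin resistance coding sequence that is followed by an EMCV IRES, EGFP and an SV40 polyadenylation signal. Only a short SV40 promoter fragment is annotated ahead of this cassette, consistent with the usual Flp-In scheme in which FLP-mediated recombination at the genomic FRT supplies what is needed to express the marker, though the record does not spell this out. Correct integrants would then be hygromycin resistant and green.

The landing pad itself has a doxycycline-responsive TRE3G promoter and, in the opposite orientation, a human U6 Pol III promoter for the RNA barcode. Downstream lies mTagBFP2 joined through P2A to iCasp9, an FKBP F36V dimerisation domain fused to a caspase-9 fragment with a C-terminal HA tag, ending in a rabbit β-globin poly(A) signal. A separate CMV enhancer/promoter drives rtTA3 with a bGH poly(A), providing the transactivator for the Tet-responsive promoter.

AP1903, listed as a selectable agent, dimerises iCasp9 and kills the cells that express it. Along with loss of blue fluorescence, this presumably allows negative selection against cells whose landing pad has not been replaced by an incoming cassette. The record does not annotate the recombination site used for that later step.
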