Features (pLannotate 1.2.2; 28 found; start..end, strand, type, name):
    404..1264    -  CDS            AmpR: β-lactamase; bla; confers resistance to ampicillin, carbenicillin, and related antibiotics
   1265..1369    -  promoter       AmpR promoter: bla
   1428..1480    -  misc_feature   bom (fragment): basis of mobility region from pBR322
   1632..1981    +  promoter       TRE3GV promoter: 3rd-generation Tet-responsive promoter that can be activated by binding of Tet-On® 3G, optimized for retroviral and lentiviral vectors
   2066..2306    -  promoter       U6 promoter: RNA polymerase III promoter for human U6 snRNA
   2337..3047    +  CDS            mTagBFP2: mTagBFP2 is a basic (constitutively fluorescent) blue fluorescent protein published in 2011, derived from Entacmaea quadricolor. It is reported to be a very rapidly-maturing monomer with very low acid sensitivity.
   3129..3449    +  CDS            DmrB: F36V mutant of FK506-binding protein FKBP12 binds synthetic ligands that do not bind wild-type FKBP
   3459..4319    +  CDS            CASP9 (fragment): CASP9_HUMAN - Also known as MCH6. Experimental evidence at protein level: Swiss-Prot protein existence level 1. Isoform 2 lacks activity is an dominant-negative inhibitor of caspase-9. From Homo sapiens (Human).
   4368..4448    +  CDS            HBB (fragment): HBB_PONPY - Experimental evidence at transcript level: Swiss-Prot protein existence level 2. Involved in oxygen transport from the lung to the various peripheral tissues. From Pongo pygmaeus (Bornean orangutan).
   4519..4574    +  polyA_signal   β-globin poly(A) signal: rabbit β-globin polyadenylation signal (Gil and Proudfoot, 1987)
   4908..5211    +  enhancer       CMV enhancer: human cytomegalovirus immediate early enhancer
   5212..5415    +  promoter       CMV promoter: human cytomegalovirus (CMV) immediate early promoter
   5521..5538    +  protein_bind   attB1 (fragment): mutant version of attB; core recombination site for the Gateway® BP reaction BP Clonase™
   5547..6254    +  CDS            rtTA3: reverse tetracycline transactivator 3 activates expression from Tet-responsive promoters in the presence of doxycycline
   6281..6505    +  polyA_signal   bGH poly(A) signal: bovine growth hormone polyadenylation signal
   6509..6530    +  promoter       SV40 promoter (fragment): SV40 enhancer and early promoter
   6551..6784    +  rep_origin     f1 ori (fragment) (sequence partly withheld): f1 bacteriophage origin of replication; arrow indicates direction of (+) strand synthesis
   6789..6836    +  protein_bind   FRT: FLP-mediated recombination occurs in the 8-bp core sequence TCTAGAAA (Turan and Bode, 2011). FLP recombinase from the Saccharomyces cerevisiae 2μ plasmid
   6844..7866    +  CDS            HygR: aminoglycoside phosphotransferase from E. coli; aph(4)-Ia; confers resistance to hygromycin
   8066..8528    +  misc_feature   IRES: internal ribosome entry site (IRES) of the encephalomyocarditis virus (EMCV)
   8542..9258    +  CDS            EGFP: EGFP is a basic (constitutively fluorescent) green fluorescent protein published in 1996, derived from Aequorea victoria. It is reported to be a rapidly-maturing weak dimer with moderate acid sensitivity.
   9271..9396    +  CDS            ble (fragment): BLE_KLEPN - Experimental evidence at protein level: Swiss-Prot protein existence level 1. Binding protein with a strong affinity to the bleomycin family of antibiotics. Binds to CL990; an antimitotic-antibiotic compound. From Klebsiella pneumoniae.
   9391..9512    +  polyA_signal   SV40 poly(A) signal: SV40 polyadenylation signal
   9585..9601    -  protein_bind   lac operator: The lac repressor binds to the lac operator to inhibit transcription in E. coli. This inhibition can be relieved by adding lactose or isopropyl-β-D-thiogalactopyranoside (IPTG). lac repressor encoded by lacI
   9609..9639    -  promoter       lac promoter: promoter for the E. coli lac operon
   9654..9675    -  protein_bind   CAP binding site: CAP binding activates transcription in the presence of cAMP. E. coli catabolite activator protein
   9688..9780    -  CDS            lacI (fragment): lac repressor; lacI; The lac repressor binds to the lac operator to inhibit transcription in E. coli. This inhibition can be relieved by adding lactose or isopropyl-β-D-thiogalactopyranoside (IPTG).
   9963..233     -  rep_origin     ori (across the origin): high-copy-number ColE1/pMB1/pBR322/pUC origin of replication
>Addgene plasmid #226162 | RNA-Protein Landing Pad | addgene full sequence | sequence record 450826 | Addgene NGS Result
CTGGTAACAGGATTAGCAGAGCGAGGTATGTAGGCGGTGCTACAGAGTTCTTGAAGTGGTGGCCTAACTA
CGGCTACACTAGAAGAACAGTATTTGGTATCTGCGCTCTGCTGAAGCCAGTTACCTTCGGAAAAAGAGTT
GGTAGCTCTTGATCCGGCAAACAAACCACCGCTGGTAGCGGTGGTTTTTTTGTTTGCAAGCAGCAGATTA
CGCGCAGAAAAAAAGGATCTCAAGAAGATCCTTTGATCTTTTCTACGGGGTCTGACGCTCAGTGGAACGA
AAACTCACGTTAAGGGATTTTGGTCATGAGATTATCAAAAAGGATCTTCACCTAGATCCTTTTAAATTAA
AAATGAAGTTTTAAATCAATCTAAAGTATATATGAGTAAACTTGGTCTGACAGTTACCAATGCTTAATCA
GTGAGGCACCTATCTCAGCGATCTGTCTATTTCGTTCATCCATAGTTGCCTGACTCCCCGTCGTGTAGAT
AACTACGATACGGGAGGGCTTACCATCTGGCCCCAGTGCTGCAATGATACCGCGAGACCCACGCTCACCG
GCTCCAGATTTATCAGCAATAAACCAGCCAGCCGGAAGGGCCGAGCGCAGAAGTGGTCCTGCAACTTTAT
CCGCCTCCATCCAGTCTATTAATTGTTGCCGGGAAGCTAGAGTAAGTAGTTCGCCAGTTAATAGTTTGCG
CAACGTTGTTGCCATTGCTACAGGCATCGTGGTGTCACGCTCGTCGTTTGGTATGGCTTCATTCAGCTCC
GGTTCCCAACGATCAAGGCGAGTTACATGATCCCCCATGTTGTGCAAAAAAGCGGTTAGCTCCTTCGGTC
CTCCGATCGTTGTCAGAAGTAAGTTGGCCGCAGTGTTATCACTCATGGTTATGGCAGCACTGCATAATTC
TCTTACTGTCATGCCATCCGTAAGATGCTTTTCTGTGACTGGTGAGTACTCAACCAAGTCATTCTGAGAA
TAGTGTATGCGGCGACCGAGTTGCTCTTGCCCGGCGTCAATACGGGATAATACCGCGCCACATAGCAGAA
CTTTAAAAGTGCTCATCATTGGAAAACGTTCTTCGGGGCGAAAACTCTCAAGGATCTTACCGCTGTTGAG
ATCCAGTTCGATGTAACCCACTCGTGCACCCAACTGATCTTCAGCATCTTTTACTTTCACCAGCGTTTCT
GGGTGAGCAAAAACAGGAAGGCAAAATGCCGCAAAAAAGGGAATAAGGGCGACACGGAAATGTTGAATAC
TCATACTCTTCCTTTTTCAATATTATTGAAGCATTTATCAGGGTTATTGTCTCATGAGCGGATACATATT
TGAATGTATTTAGAAAAATAAACAAATAGGGGTTCCGCGCACATTTCCCCGAAAAGTGCCACCTGACGTC
GACGGATCGGGAGATCTCCCGATCCCCTATGGTGCACTCTCAGTACAATCTGCTCTGATGCCGCATAGTT
AAGCCAGTATCTGCTCCCTGCTTGTGTGTTGGAGGTCGCTGAGTAGTGCGCGAGCAAAATTTAAGCTACA
ACAAGGCAAGGCTTGACCGACAATTGCATGAAGAATCTGCTTAGGGTTAGGCGTTTTGCGCTGCTTCGCG
AAGGCCCTTTCGTCTTCACTCGAGTTTACTCCCTATCAGTGATAGAGAACGTATGAAGAGTTTACTCCCT
ATCAGTGATAGAGAACGTATGCAGACTTTACTCCCTATCAGTGATAGAGAACGTATAAGGAGTTTACTCC
CTATCAGTGATAGAGAACGTATGACCAGTTTACTCCCTATCAGTGATAGAGAACGTATCTACAGTTTACT
CCCTATCAGTGATAGAGAACGTATATCCAGTTTACTCCCTATCAGTGATAGAGAACGTATGTCGAGGTAG
GCGTGTACGGTGGGCGCCTATAAAAGCAGAGCTCGTTTAGTGAACCGTCAGATCGCCTGGAGCAATTCCA
CAACACTTTTGTCTTATACTTGGGTTTGTCTGGTCAACCACCGCGGTCTCAGTGGTGTACGGTACAAACC
TAGTATATGTGCTGCCGAAGCGAGCACGGTGTTTCGTCCTTTCCACAAGATATATAAAGCCAAGAAATCG
AAATACTTTCAAGTTACGGTAAGCATATGATAGTCCATTTTAAAACATAATTTTAAAACTGCAAACTACC
CAAGAAATTATTACTTTCTACGTCACGTATTTTGTACTAATATCTTTGTGTTTACAGTCAAATTAATTCT
AATTATCTCTCTAACAGCCTTGTATCGTATATGCAAATATGAAGGAATCATGGGAAATAGGCCCTCTTCC
TGCCCGACCTTGGATCCGGCGCCACCATGGTGTCTAAGGGCGAAGAGCTGATTAAGGAGAACATGCACAT
GAAGCTGTACATGGAGGGCACCGTGGACAACCATCACTTCAAGTGCACATCCGAGGGCGAAGGCAAGCCC
TACGAGGGCACCCAGACCATGAGAATCAAGGTGGTCGAGGGCGGCCCTCTCCCCTTCGCCTTCGACATCC
TGGCTACTAGCTTCCTCTACGGCAGCAAGACCTTCATCAACCACACCCAGGGCATCCCCGACTTCTTCAA
GCAGTCCTTCCCTGAGGGCTTCACATGGGAGAGAGTCACCACATACGAAGACGGGGGCGTGCTGACCGCT
ACCCAGGACACCAGCCTCCAGGACGGCTGCCTCATCTACAACGTCAAGATCAGAGGGGTGAACTTCACAT
CCAACGGCCCTGTGATGCAGAAGAAAACACTCGGCTGGGAGGCCTTCACCGAGACGCTGTACCCCGCTGA
CGGCGGCCTGGAAGGCAGAAACGACATGGCCCTGAAGCTCGTGGGCGGGAGCCATCTGATCGCAAACGCC
AAGACCACATATAGATCCAAGAAACCCGCTAAGAACCTCAAGATGCCTGGCGTCTACTATGTGGACTACA
GACTGGAAAGAATCAAGGAGGCCAACAACGAGACCTACGTCGAGCAGCACGAGGTGGCAGTGGCCAGATA
CTGCGACCTCCCTAGCAAACTGGGGCACAAGCTTAATGGGAGCGGAGCTACTAACTTCAGCCTGCTGAAG
CAGGCTGGAGACGTGGAGGAGAACCCTGGACCTTCCGCCACCCTCGAGGGAGTGCAGGTGGAGACTATCT
CCCCAGGAGACGGGCGCACCTTCCCCAAGCGCGGCCAGACCTGCGTGGTGCACTACACCGGGATGCTTGA
AGATGGAAAGAAAGTTGATTCCTCCCGGGACAGAAACAAGCCCTTTAAGTTTATGCTAGGCAAGCAGGAG
GTGATCCGAGGCTGGGAAGAAGGGGTTGCCCAGATGAGTGTGGGTCAGAGAGCCAAACTGACTATATCTC
CAGATTATGCCTATGGTGCCACTGGGCACCCAGGCATCATCCCACCACATGCCACTCTCGTCTTCGATGT
GGAGCTTCTAAAACTGGAATCTGGCGGTGGATCCGGAGTCGACGGATTTGGTGATGTCGGTGCTCTTGAG
AGTTTGAGGGGAAATGCAGATTTGGCTTACATCCTGAGCATGGAGCCCTGTGGCCACTGCCTCATTATCA
ACAATGTGAACTTCTGCCGTGAGTCCGGGCTCCGCACCCGCACTGGCTCCAACATCGACTGTGAGAAGTT
GCGGCGTCGCTTCTCCTCGCTGCATTTCATGGTGGAGGTGAAGGGCGACCTGACTGCCAAGAAAATGGTG
CTGGCTTTGCTGGAGCTGGCGCGGCAGGACCACGGTGCTCTGGACTGCTGCGTGGTGGTCATTCTCTCTC
ACGGCTGTCAGGCCAGCCACCTGCAGTTCCCAGGGGCTGTCTACGGCACAGATGGATGCCCTGTGTCGGT
CGAGAAGATTGTGAACATCTTCAATGGGACCAGCTGCCCCAGCCTGGGAGGGAAGCCCAAGCTCTTTTTC
ATCCAGGCCTGTGGTGGGGAGCAGAAAGACCATGGGTTTGAGGTGGCCTCCACTTCCCCTGAAGACGAGT
CCCCTGGCAGTAACCCCGAGCCAGATGCCACCCCGTTCCAGGAAGGTTTGAGGACCTTCGACCAGCTGGA
CGCCATATCTAGTTTGCCCACACCCAGTGACATCTTTGTGTCCTACTCTACTTTCCCAGGTTTTGTTTCC
TGGAGGGACCCCAAGAGTGGCTCCTGGTACGTTGAGACCCTGGACGACATCTTTGAGCAGTGGGCTCACT
CTGAAGACCTGCAGTCCCTCCTGCTTAGGGTCGCTAATGCTGTTTCGGTGAAAGGGATTTATAAACAGAT
GCCTGGTTGCTTTAATTTCCTCCGGAAAAAACTTTTCTTTAAAACATCAGTCGACTATCCGTACGACGTA
CCAGACTACGCACTCGACTAGTAAACGCGTGAATTCACTCCTCAGGTGCAGGCTGCCTATCAGAAGGTGG
TGGCTGGTGTGGCCAATGCCCTGGCTCACAAATACCACTGAGATCTTTTTCCCTCTGCCAAAAATTATGG
GGACATCATGAAGCCCCTTGAGCATCTGACTTCTGGCTAATAAAGGAAATTTATTTTCATTGCAATAGTG
TGTTGGAATTTTTTGTGTCTCTCACTCGGAAGGACATATGGGAGGGCAAATCATTTAAAACATCAGAATG
AGTATTTGGTTTAGAGTTTGGCAACATATGCCCATATGCTGGCTGCCATGAACAAAGGTTGGCTATAAAG
AGGTCATCAGTATATGAAACAGCCCCCTGCTGTCCATTCCTTATTCCATAGAAAAGCCTTGACTTGAGGT
TAGATTTTTTTTATATTTTGTTTTGTGTTATTTTTTTCTTTAACATCCCTAAAATTTTCCTTACATGTTT
TACTAGCCAGATTTTTCCTCCTCTCCTGACTACTCCCAGTCATAGCTGTCCCTCTTCTCTTATGGAGATC
TAAACCGCGTTACATAACTTACGGTAAATGGCCCGCCTGGCTGACCGCCCAACGACCCCCGCCCATTGAC
GTCAATAATGACGTATGTTCCCATAGTAACGCCAATAGGGACTTTCCATTGACGTCAATGGGTGGAGTAT
TTACGGTAAACTGCCCACTTGGCAGTACATCAAGTGTATCATATGCCAAGTACGCCCCCTATTGACGTCA
ATGACGGTAAATGGCCCGCCTGGCATTATGCCCAGTACATGACCTTATGGGACTTTCCTACTTGGCAGTA
CATCTACGTATTAGTCATCGCTATTACCATGGTGATGCGGTTTTGGCAGTACATCAATGGGCGTGGATAG
CGGTTTGACTCACGGGGATTTCCAAGTCTCCACCCCATTGACGTCAATGGGAGTTTGTTTTGGCACCAAA
ATCAACGGGACTTTCCAAAATGTCGTAACAACTCCGCCCCATTGACGCAAATGGGCGGTAGGCGTGTACG
GTGGGAGGTCTATATAAGCAGAGCTCGTTTAGTGAACCGTCAGATCGCCTGGAGACGCCATCCACGCTGT
TTTGACCTCCATAGAAGACACCGACTCTAGTCCAGTGTGGTGGAATTCTGCAGATATCAACAAGTTTGTA
CAAAAAAGTTGGCACCATGTCTAGACTGGACAAGAGCAAAGTCATAAACGGAGCTCTGGAATTACTCAAT
GGTGTCGGTATCGAAGGCCTGACGACAAGGAAACTCGCTCAAAAGCTGGGAGTTGAGCAGCCTACCCTGT
ACTGGCACGTGAAGAACAAGCGGGCCCTGCTCGATGCCCTGCCAATCGAGATGCTGGACAGGCATCATAC
CCACTTCTGCCCCCTGGAAGGCGAGTCATGGCAAGACTTTCTGCGGAACAACGCAAAGTCATACCGCTGT
GCTCTCCTCTCACATCGCGACGGGGCTAAAGTGCATCTCGGCACCCGCCCAACAGAGAAACAGTACGAAA
CCCTGGAAAATCAGCTCGCGTTCCTGTGTCAGCAAGGCTTCTCCCTGGAGAACGCACTGTACGCTCTGTC
CGCCGTGGGCCACTTTACACTGGGCTGCGTATTGGAGGAACAGGAGCATCAAGTAGCAAAAGAGGAAAGA
GAGACACCTACCACCGATTCTATGCCCCCACTTCTGAGACAAGCAATTGAGCTGTTCGACCGGCAGGGAG
CCGAACCTGCCTTCCTTTTCGGCCTGGAACTAATCATATGTGGCCTGGAGAAACAGCTAAAGTGCGAAAG
CGGCGGGCCGACCGACGCCCTTGACGATTTTGACTTAGACATGCTCCCAGCCGATGCCCTTGACGATTTT
GACCTTGACATGCTCCCCGGGTAACGTTTAAACCCGCTGATCAGCCTCGACTGTGCCTTCTAGTTGCCAG
CCATCTGTTGTTTGCCCCTCCCCCGTGCCTTCCTTGACCCTGGAAGGTGCCACTCCCACTGTCCTTTCCT
AATAAAATGAGGAAATTGCATCGCATTGTCTGAGTAGGTGTCATTCTATTCTGGGGGGTGGGGTGGGGCA
GGACAGCAAGGGGGAGGATTGGGAAGACAATAGCAGGCATGCTGGGGATGCGGTGGGCTCTATGGCTTCT
GAGGCGGAAAGAACCAGCTGGGGCTCTAGGGGGTATCCCC
[124 nt withheld, positions 6551-6674]
C
[91 nt withheld, positions 6676-6766]
AGGGTGATGGTTCACGTACCTAGAAGTTCCTATTCCGAAGTTCCTATTCTCTAGAAAGTATAGGAACTTC
CTTGGCCAAAAAGCCTGAACTCACCGCGACGTCTGTCGAGAAGTTTCTGATCGAAAAGTTCGACAGCGTC
TCCGACCTGATGCAGCTCTCGGAGGGCGAAGAATCTCGTGCTTTCAGCTTCGATGTAGGAGGGCGTGGAT
ATGTCCTGCGGGTAAATAGCTGCGCCGATGGTTTCTACAAAGATCGTTATGTTTATCGGCACTTTGCATC
GGCCGCGCTCCCGATTCCGGAAGTGCTTGACATTGGGGAATTCAGCGAGAGCCTGACCTATTGCATCTCC
CGCCGTGCACAGGGTGTCACGTTGCAAGACCTGCCTGAAACCGAACTGCCCGCTGTTCTGCAGCCGGTCG
CGGAGGCCATGGATGCGATCGCTGCGGCCGATCTTAGCCAGACGAGCGGGTTCGGCCCATTCGGACCGCA
AGGAATCGGTCAATACACTACATGGCGTGATTTCATATGCGCGATTGCTGATCCCCATGTGTATCACTGG
CAAACTGTGATGGACGACACCGTCAGTGCGTCCGTCGCGCAGGCTCTCGATGAGCTGATGCTTTGGGCCG
AGGACTGCCCCGAAGTCCGGCACCTCGTGCACGCGGATTTCGGCTCCAACAATGTCCTGACGGACAATGG
CCGCATAACAGCGGTCATTGACTGGAGCGAGGCGATGTTCGGGGATTCCCAATACGAGGTCGCCAACATC
TTCTTCTGGAGGCCGTGGTTGGCTTGTATGGAGCAGCAGACGCGCTACTTCGAGCGGAGGCATCCGGAGC
TTGCAGGATCGCCGCGGCTCCGGGCGTATATGCTCCGCATTGGTCTTGACCAACTCTATCAGAGCTTGGT
TGACGGCAATTTCGATGATGCAGCTTGGGCGCAGGGTCGATGCGACGCAATCGTCCGATCCGGAGCCGGG
ACTGTCGGGCGTACACAAATCGCCCGCAGAAGCGCGGCCGTCTGGACCGATGGCTGTGTAGAAGTACTCG
CCGATAGTGGAAACCGACGCCCCAGCACTCGTCCGAGGGCAAAGGAATAGATGCATCGCGGCCGCTCATT
GCTCGAGGAATTCGCTAGCGGGATCCACCGGATCTAGATAACTGATCACTGTGGAATCAGAGAGACTGCC
CCTCTCCCTCTCCCCCCCCTAACGTTACTGGCCGAAGCCGCTTGGAATAAGGCCGGTGTGCGTTTGTCTA
TATGTTATTTTCCACCATATTGCCGTCTTTTGGCAATGTGAGGGCCCGGAAACCTGGCCCTGTCTTCTTG
ACGAGCATTCCTAGGGGTCTTTCCCCTCTCGCCAAAGGAATGCAAGGTCTGTTGAATGTCGTGAAGGAAG
CAGTTCCTCTGGAAGCTTCTTGAAGACAAACAACGTCTGTAGCGACCCTTTGCAGGCAGCGGAACCCCCC
ACCTGGCGACAGGTGCCTCTGCGGCCAAAAGCCACGTGTATAAGATACACCTGCAAAGGCGGCACAACCC
CAGTGCCACGTTGTGAGTTGGATAGTTGTGGAAAGAGTCAAATGGCTCTCCTCAAGCGTATTCAACAAGG
GGCTGAAGGATGCCCAGAAGGTACCCCATTGTATGGGATCTGATCTGGGGCCTCGGTGCACATGCTTTAC
ATGTGTTTAGTCGAGGTTAAAAAAACGTCTAGGCCCCCCGAACCACGGGGACGTGGTTTTCCTTTGAAAA
ACACGATGATAATATGGCCACAACCATGGTGAGCAAGGGCGAGGAGCTGTTCACCGGGGTGGTGCCCATC
CTGGTCGAGCTGGACGGCGACGTAAACGGCCACAAGTTCAGCGTGTCCGGCGAGGGCGAGGGCGATGCCA
CCTACGGCAAGCTGACCCTGAAGTTCATCTGCACCACCGGCAAGCTGCCCGTGCCCTGGCCCACCCTCGT
GACCACCCTGACCTACGGCGTGCAGTGCTTCAGCCGCTACCCCGACCACATGAAGCAGCACGACTTCTTC
AAGTCCGCCATGCCCGAAGGCTACGTCCAGGAGCGCACCATCTTCTTCAAGGACGACGGCAACTACAAGA
CCCGCGCCGAGGTGAAGTTCGAGGGCGACACCCTGGTGAACCGCATCGAGCTGAAGGGCATCGACTTCAA
GGAGGACGGCAACATCCTGGGGCACAAGCTGGAGTACAACTACAACAGCCACAACGTCTATATCATGGCC
GACAAGCAGAAGAACGGCATCAAGGTGAACTTCAAGATCCGCCACAACATCGAGGACGGCAGCGTGCAGC
TCGCCGACCACTACCAGCAGAACACCCCCATCGGCGACGGCCCCGTGCTGCTGCCCGACAACCACTACCT
GAGCACCCAGTCCGCCCTGAGCAAAGACCCCAACGAGAAGCGCGATCACATGGTCCTGCTGGAGTTCGTG
ACCGCCGCCGGGATCACTCTCGGCATGGACGAGCTGTACAAGTAGCACGTACTACGAGATTTCGATTCCA
CCGCCGCCTTCTATGAAAGGTTGGGCTTCGGAATCGTTTTCCGGGACGCCGGCTGGATGATCCTCCAGCG
CGGGGATCTCATGCTGGAGTTCTTCGCCCACCCCAACTTGTTTATTGCAGCTTATAATGGTTACAAATAA
AGCAATAGCATCACAAATTTCACAAATAAAGCATTTTTTTCACTGCATTCTAGTTGTGGTTTGTCCAAAC
TCATCAATGTATCTTATCATGTCTGTATACCGTCGACCTCTAGCTAGAGCTTGGCGTAATCATGGTCATA
GCTGTTTCCTGTGTGAAATTGTTATCCGCTCACAATTCCACACAACATACGAGCCGGAAGCATAAAGTGT
AAAGCCTGGGGTGCCTAATGAGTGAGCTAACTCACATTAATTGCGTTGCGCTCACTGCCCGCTTTCCAGT
CGGGAAACCTGTCGTGCCAGCTGCATTAATGAATCGGCCAACGCGCGGGGAGAGGCGGTTTGCGTATTGG
GCGCTCTTCCGCTTCCTCGCTCACTGACTCGCTGCGCTCGGTCGTTCGGCTGCGGCGAGCGGTATCAGCT
CACTCAAAGGCGGTAATACGGTTATCCACAGAATCAGGGGATAACGCAGGAAAGAACATGTGAGCAAAAG
GCCAGCAAAAGGCCAGGAACCGTAAAAAGGCCGCGTTGCTGGCGTTTTTCCATAGGCTCCGCCCCCCTGA
CGAGCATCACAAAAATCGACGCTCAAGTCAGAGGTGGCGAAACCCGACAGGACTATAAAGATACCAGGCG
TTTCCCCCTGGAAGCTCCCTCGTGCGCTCTCCTGTTCCGACCCTGCCGCTTACCGGATACCTGTCCGCCT
TTCTCCCTTCGGGAAGCGTGGCGCTTTCTCATAGCTCACGCTGTAGGTATCTCAGTTCGGTGTAGGTCGT
TCGCTCCAAGCTGGGCTGTGTGCACGAACCCCCCGTTCAGCCCGACCGCTGCGCCTTATCCGGTAACTAT
CGTCTTGAGTCCAACCCGGTAAGACACGACTTATCGCCACTGGCAGCAGCCA
